>Addgene plasmid #65102 | Coho salmon GLUT4 (okGLUT4) | addgene partial sequence | sequence record 114767 | M13pUC-Fwd 5'-CCCAGTCACGACGTTGTAAAACG-3'
TGTAATACGACTCACTATAGGGCGAATTGGGTACCGGGCCCCCCCTCGAGGTCGACGGTATCGATAAGCT
TGATATCGAATTCGCGGCCGCGTCGACCGCGGCCGCGTCGACTTTTTTTTTTTTTTTTTTGGGATAAAAC
TGAAGTTGGTCATTTAATTTCTTCAACTCAAGCTCCAGTAACATCAACATTTCATCTAAACTATTACTTG
ACTTAAGTTGCAGTATATTTAATATATGCGTTTTGACACTTCTTGGGATGGTAATATATGAAATGACTCG
CTGAAATGTCGGGTCCTCAACATGCCCATGTTTGTCAAATGGGGACAATTGTCACATGAACCACAGAACA
CTGCATATATATTTTTTCCCACACTACATAAGCCACAGGTCCTCCCTGTACAAATCTTCATGAAGACGGT
CGCTCAACAGTACATAATAGATCGCTAACAGCACATGCGTATCAGTTTAGGGGCAGATGGCTGCTACGGT
ATTAGAGCCCTGTTGCCATAACTATGTAGGACTACGTTTGGAAACCAGTAGCATGAATACTAGTAGTGCT
CACTTGGGGCCCTGTCCCATTCAGAAACTGAAGATATACTCCTATATGGGAGTGGGTGAAGTTTGAGTAT
TTTGTAGCTCCTTGTACAGTTTTTGTCAAGCAAACCAGCACACTGTATACATTAAGTACTTAATACAGGA
TTTCCTCTGTAAAAGGAGTCTCTATAGGCTGTACATTGAGTAGCATGTTAAAGCGGTCCACTATTTTGTG
TAATCAAGTTTAGGGTTGCTAGTGGTGGAGTGGTTAGCCTGCTATGAGACTTATCAGAAATAAAATACCT
CAGTCAATGCCACATGCCATAGCTTTGTAAAAAGGG
