>Addgene plasmid #65102 | Coho salmon GLUT4 (okGLUT4) | addgene partial sequence | sequence record 114771 | M13pUC-Rev 5'-AGCGGATAACAATTTCACACAGG-3'
GACCATGATTACGCCAAGCTCGAAATTAACCCTCACTAAAGGGAACAAAAGCTGGAGCTCCACCGCGGTG
GCGGCCGCTCTAGAACTAGTGGATCCCCCGGGCTGCAGGAATTCGCGGCCGCGTCGACCTGGACCCAGAC
GCTCCACAAACTTCAAAGAGAGGACACGTTAAACATTTAGAACTATCGCCACCTCGTCGGTTTTCACTTT
GGTTCCAGTTTTTGTCTTGGGTTTTACTCTTCCTTTCGACTTTTAATACAAGTACCAGGTTTATTGTCCT
TATTCCAATTGAGTTTTTTTCACGTGGTGTCCAGTTGGGATAGCGCGCGGGGGAGCGGGACACAACTGTC
ACCGACTGTAATCTGTGTCTCGCGCTGTCAAAGACATGCCGTCTGGGTTTCAGCAACTCGGAGGGGAGAC
GGTGACTGGAACCCTTGCTCTCTCAGTGTTCACCGCTGTATTGGGTTCCTTTCAGTTTGGGTACAACATA
GGTGTCATCAACGCTCCTCAGAAGATCATTGAAGCGGACTACAACGCTACATGGGTGCATCGGTATGGAG
AGCCCATCCCCAGCAGTACCCTCACAACCCTCTGGTCCCTGTCCGTAGCCATCTTCTCTATAGGCGGTAT
GATCTCCTCCTTCTGTGTGGGCGTCATCTCAGAGTGGCTGGGGAGGAGGAAAGCCATGCTCATTAACAAC
TTGTTTGCCTTCATCGGAGGAGGTTTGATGGGCATGGCCAAGATCAGCAGGTCCTTCGAGATGATGATTC
TGGGACGATTCGTCATCGGTGCATACTGTGGATTGGCATCGGGGCTGGTGCCCATGTATGTGGGTGAGAT
AGCCCCTACCAGTCTGCGAGGGGCATTGGGCACGCTCCACCAGCTGGCTATCGTCACAGGGATTCTCATG
GCACAGGTCCTGGGTCTGGAGTCTTTGCTGGGCAGTGAGGAGTTGTGGCCAGTGCTGGTGGGTGTGACCG
TTCTGCCCACTGTCCTGCAGATGGTGCTGCTGCCCTTTTGCCCCGA
