[The description below was written by a language model from this plasmid's Addgene catalogue record.]
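Description:
Coho salmon GLUT4 (okGLUT4) is a cDNA clone carrying the full-length SLC2A4 (GLUT4, glucose transporter 4) cDNA from coho salmon, Oncorhynchus kisutch, in the pBluescript SK- phagemid backbone. The backbone is about 3 kb and the insert about 3.1 kb, for a total of roughly 6.1 kb. The plasmid is maintained at high copy number in E. coli under ampicillin selection. No feature table accompanies the record, so individual backbone elements are not itemised. pBluescript-type vectors generally combine a pUC-derived origin, a beta-lactamase marker, an f1 origin for single-stranded DNA rescue and a polylinker within a lacZ alpha fragment.

The cDNA was inserted by restriction cloning into the EcoRI site, and EcoRI sites are preserved at both ends, so the whole insert can be released with a single enzyme. Because the same site was used on both sides, cloning was non-directional, and the record does not explicitly state the orientation. T3 is listed as the 5′ sequencing primer and T7 as the 3′ primer, which suggests the sense strand reads from the T3 side. In pBluescript these phage promoters flank the polylinker and can usually drive in vitro transcription of either strand, for instance to make cRNA or riboprobes.

Although catalogued as a bacterial expression vector, the record names no dedicated promoter, tag or reporter for producing the protein, and the construct is best regarded as a source clone. It supplies the salmon GLUT4 sequence for subcloning into expression vectors and for sequencing or template preparation. The associated work concerns the functional characterisation of an insulin-responsive glucose transporter from fish adipose tissue.
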