Addgene plasmid #65102: Coho salmon GLUT4 (okGLUT4)
Purpose: Full length SLC2A4 cDNA (Oncorhynchus kisutch)
Depositing lab: Josep Planas. Publication: Functional characterization of an insulin-responsive glucose transporter (GLUT4) from fish adipose tissue. Capilla E, Diaz M, Albalat A, Navarro I, Pessin JE, Keller K, Planas JV. Am J Physiol Endocrinol Metab. 2004 Aug;287(2):E348-57. Epub 2004 Apr 27. 10.1152/ajpendo.00538.2003 PubMed 15113704.
Backbone
  Vector backbone: pBluescript SK-
  Backbone manufacturer: Stratagene
  Backbone size w/o insert (bp): 3000
  Vector type: Bacterial Expression
Growth in bacteria
  Bacterial resistance: Ampicillin, 100 μg/mL
  Growth temperature: 37°C
  Growth strain: DH5alpha
  Copy number: High Copy
Gene/Insert
  Gene/Insert name: SLC2A4 (alt name: GLUT4 (Glucose transporter 4))
  Species: coho salmon (Oncorhynchus kisutch)
  Insert size (bp): 3100
  GenBank ID: AF502957
  Cloning method: Restriction Enzyme; 5′ cloning site EcoRI (not destroyed); 3′ cloning site EcoRI (not destroyed)
  Sequencing primers: 5′ T3; 3′ T7
Terms and licenses: Academic/Nonprofit Terms; Industry Terms: Not Available to Industry
How to cite: Coho salmon GLUT4 (okGLUT4) was a gift from Josep Planas (Addgene plasmid # 65102 ; http://n2t.net/addgene:65102 ; RRID:Addgene_65102)
